>Addgene plasmid #145569 | pGBW-m4046229 | addgene full sequence | sequence record 298349 | Addgene NGS Result
GCGGCCGCTTGCTATATTGAAGTACGGATTAGAAGCCGCCGAGCGGGCGACAGCCCTCCGACGGAAGACT
CTCCTCCGTGCGTCCTCGTCTTCACCGGTCGCGTTCCTGAAACGCAGATGTGCCTCGCGCCGCACTGCTC
CGAACAATAAAGATTCTACAATACTAGCTTTTATGGTTATGAAGAGGAAAAATTGGCAGTAACCTGGCCC
CACAAACCTTCAAATTAACGAATCAAATTAACAACCATAGGATGATAATGCGATTAGTTTTTTAGCCTTA
TTTCTGGGGTAATTAATCAGCGAAGCGATGATTTTTGATCTATTAACAGATATATAAATGGAAAAGCTGC
ATAACCACTTTAACTAATACTTTCAACATTTTCAGTTTGTATTACTTCTTATTCAAATGTCATAAAAGTA
TCAACAAAAAATTGTTAATATACCTCTATACTTTAACGTCAAGGAGAAAAAACTATAATGGCAGATTCCA
ACGGTACTATTACCGTTGAAGAGCTTAAAAAGCTCCTTGAACAATGGAACCTAGTAATAGGTTTCCTATT
CCTTACATGGATTTGTCTTCTACAATTTGCCTATGCCAACAGGAATAGGTTTTTGTATATAATTAAGTTA
ATTTTCCTCTGGCTGTTATGGCCAGTAACTTTAGCTTGTTTTGTGCTTGCTGCTGTTTACAGAATAAATT
GGATCACCGGTGGAATTGCTATCGCAATGGCTTGTCTTGTAGGCTTGATGTGGCTCAGCTACTTCATTGC
TTCTTTCAGACTGTTTGCGCGTACGCGTTCCATGTGGTCATTCAATCCAGAAACTAACATTCTTCTCAAC
GTGCCACTCCATGGCACTATTCTGACCAGACCGCTTCTAGAAAGTGAACTCGTAATCGGAGCTGTGATCC
TTCGTGGACATCTTCGTATTGCTGGACACCATCTAGGACGCTGTGACATCAAGGACCTGCCTAAAGAAAT
CACTGTTGCTACATCACGAACGCTTTCTTATTACAAATTGGGAGCTTCGCAGCGTGTAGCAGGTGACTCA
GGTTTTGCTGCATACAGTCGCTACAGGATTGGCAACTATAAATTAAACACAGACCATTCCAGTAGCAGTG
ACAATATTGCTTTGCTTGTACAGCTCGTGCCGAGAGGTTCTAAAATCGAGGAAGGTAAGCTAGTCATTTG
GATAAATGGAGATAAGGGTTACAACGGTTTGGCAGAAGTAGGCAAGAAATTTGAAAAGGACACAGGTATC
AAGGTGACGGTTGAACATCCAGACAAGTTAGAAGAAAAATTCCCTCAAGTTGCTGCTACTGGTGATGGTC
CCGACATTATTTTCTGGGCCCACGATCGTTTTGGTGGATATGCTCAGTCAGGTTTGCTGGCTGAGATCAC
CCCAGACAAGGCCTTCCAAGATAAATTGTACCCATTCACTTGGGATGCTGTCAGATACAACGGTAAGCTT
ATAGCATATCCAATTGCTGTTGAAGCCTTATCGTTGATCTACAATAAGGACTTGTTACCTAACCCACCAA
AGACATGGGAAGAAATTCCAGCTTTGGATAAAGAGCTAAAGGCCAAGGGAAAAAGCGCTTTGATGTTTAA
CTTACAAGAACCTTATTTCACCTGGCCATTAATCGCTGCTGACGGTGGTTACGCATTTAAATACGAAAAC
GGTAAGTATGACATTAAGGATGTCGGCGTTGATAATGCTGGTGCAAAGGCTGGTTTGACCTTCTTGGTTG
ATTTAATAAAGAATAAACACATGAACGCTGACACTGACTACTCTATCGCCGAAGCCGCTTTCAACAAGGG
TGAAACTGCTATGACCATAAATGGTCCATGGGCCTGGAGTAACATTGATACTTCTAAAGTAAACTATGGT
GTCACTGTTTTGCCTACATTCAAAGGCCAACCATCCAAGCCCTTTGTCGGTGTTCTATCCGCTGGCATCA
ATGCTGCTTCTCCAAACAAGGAGCTAGCTAAAGAATTTTTGGAAAATTACTTGTTAACTGACGAAGGTTT
GGAGGCCGTTAACAAGGACAAGCCATTGGGTGCTGTCGCTTTGAAATCTTACGAAGAAGAATTGGCTAAG
GATCCCAGAATTGCCGCTACCATGGAGAACGCCCAAAAGGGTGAAATTATGCCAAACATCCCACAAATGT
CAGCCTTCTGGTACGCAGTTAGGACTGCCGTGATTAATGCTGCTTCCGGTAGACAAACCGTCGACGAAGC
ATTAAAAGATGCTCAAACGTAAACAGGCCCCTTTTCCTTTGTCGATATCATGTAATTAGTTATGTCACGC
TTACATTCACGCCCTCCTCCCACATCCGCTCTAACCGAAAAGGAAGGAGTTAGACAACCTGAAGTCTAGG
TCCCTATTTATTTTTTTTAATAGTTATGTTAGTATTAAGAACGTTATTTATATTTCAAATTTTTCTTTTT
TTTCTGTACAAAGCGGCCGCCGAACCACTAGTGCACTGCAGTACACGGTTTCCTTGAAATTTTTTTGATT
CGGTAATCTCCGAACAGAAGGAAGAACGAAGGAAGGAGCACAGACTTAGATTGGTATATATACGCATATG
TAGTGTTGAAGAAACATGAAATTGCCCAGTATTCTTAACCCAACTGCACAGAACAAAAACGTGCAGGAAA
CGAAGATAAATCATGTCGAAAGCTACATATAAGGAACGTGCTGCTACTCATCCTAGTCCTGTTGCTGCCA
AGCTATTTAATATCATGCACGAAAAGCAAACAAACTTGTGTGCTTCATTGGATGTTCGTACCACCAAGGA
ATTACTGGAGTTAGTTGAAGCATTAGGTCCCAAAATTTGTTTACTAAAAACACATGTGGATATCTTGACT
GATTTTTCCATGGAGGGCACAGTTAAGCCGCTAAAGGCATTATCCGCCAAGTACAATTTTTTACTCTTCG
AGGACAGAAAATTTGCTGACATTGGTAATACAGTCAAATTGCAGTACTCTGCGGGTGTATACAGAATAGC
AGAATGGGCAGACATTACGAATGCACACGGTGTGGTGGGCCCAGGTATTGTTAGCGGTTTGAAGCAGGCG
GCAGAAGAAGTAACAAAGGAACCTAGAGGCCTTTTGATGTTAGCAGAATTGTCATGCAAGGGCTCCCTAT
CTACTGGAGAATATACTAAGGGTACTGTTGACATTGCGAAGAGCGACAAAGATTTTGTTATCGGCTTTAT
TGCTCAAAGAGACATGGGTGGAAGAGATGAAGGTTACGATTGGTTGATTATGACACCCGGTGTGGGTTTA
GATGACAAGGGAGATGCATTGGGTCAACAGTATAGAACCGTGGATGATGTGGTTTCTACAGGATCTGACA
TTATTATTGTTGGAAGAGGACTATTTGCAAAGGGAAGGGATGCTAAGGTAGAGGGTGAACGTTACAGAAA
AGCAGGCTGGGAAGCATATTTGAGAAGATGCGGCCAGCAAAACTAAAAAACTGTATTATAAGTAAATGCA
TGTATACTAAACTCACAAATTAGAGCTTCAATTTAATTATATCAGTTATTACCCGAGTAACGAAGCATCT
GTGCTTCATTTTGTAGAACAAAAATGCAACGCGAGAGCGCTAATTTTTCAAACAAAGAATCTGAGCTGCA
TTTTTACAGAACAGAAATGCAACGCGAAAGCGCTATTTTACCAACGAAGAATCTGTGCTTCATTTTTGTA
AAACAAAAATGCAACGCGAGAGCGCTAATTTTTCAAACAAAGAATCTGAGCTGCATTTTTACAGAACAGA
AATGCAACGCGAGAGCGCTATTTTACCAACAAAGAATCTATACTTCTTTTTTGTTCTACAAAAATGCATC
CCGAGAGCGCTATTTTTCTAACAAAGCATCTTAGATTACTTTTTTTCTCCTTTGTGCGCTCTATAATGCA
GTCTCTTGATAACTTTTTGCACTGTAGGTCCGTTAAGGTTAGAAGAAGGCTACTTTGGTGTCTATTTTCT
CTTCCATAAAAAAAGCCTGACTCCACTTCCCGCGTTTACTGATTACTAGCGAAGCTGCGGGTGCATTTTT
TCAAGATAAAGGCATCCCCGATTATATTCTATACCGATGTGGATTGCGCATACTTTGTGAACAGAAAGTG
ATAGCGTTGATGATTCTTCATTGGTCAGAAAATTATGAACGGTTTCTTCTATTTTGTCTCTATATACTAC
GTATAGGAAATGTTTACATTTTCGTATTGTTTTCGATTCACTCTATGAATAGTTCTTACTACAATTTTTT
TGTCTAAAGAGTAATACTAGAGATAAACATAAAAAATGTAGAGGTCGAGTTTAGATGCAAGTTCAAGGAG
CGAAAGGTGGATGGGTAGGTTATATAGGGATATAGCACAGAGATATATAGCAAAGAGATACTTTTGAGCA
ATGTTTGTGGAAGCGGTATTCGCAATATTTTAGTAGCTCGTTACAGTCCGGTGCGTTTTTGGTTTTTTGA
AAGTGCGTCATCAGAGCGCTTTTGGTTTTCAAAAGCGCTCTGAAGTTCCTATACTTTCTAGCTAGAGAAT
AGGAACTTCCCGAGCGGCCGCGTGTTACAAGCTTGACTCCAGCGTAACTGGACTGCAATCAACTCACTGG
CTCACCTTCACGGGTGGGCCTTTCTTCGGTAGAAAATCAAAGGATCTTCTTGAGATCCTTTTTTTCTGCG
CGTAATCTGCTGCTTGCAAACAAAAAAACCACCGCTACCAGCGGTGGTTTGTTTGCCGGATCAAGAGCTA
CCAACTCTTTTTCCGAGGTAACTGGCTTCAGCAGAGCGCAGATACCAAATACTGTTCTTCTAGTGTAGCC
GTAGTTAGGCCACCACTTCAAGAACTCTGTAGCACCGCCTACATACCTCGCTCTGCTAATCCTGTTACCA
GTGGCTGCTGCCAGTGGCGATAAGTCGTGTCTTACCGGGTTGGACTCAAGACGATAGTTACCGGATAAGG
CGCAGCGGTCGGGCTGAACGGGGGGTTCGTGCACACAGCCCAGCTTGGAGCGAACGACCTACACCGAACT
GAGATACCTACAGCGTGAGCTATGAGAAAGCGCCACGCTTCCCGAAGGGAGAAAGGCGGACAGGTATCCG
GTAAGCGGCAGGGTCGGAACAGGAGAGCGCACGAGGGAGCTTCCAGGGGTAAACGCCTGGTATCTTTATA
GTCCTGTCGGGTTTCGCCACCTCTGACTTGAGCATCGATTTTTGTGATGCTCGTCAGGGGGGCGGAGCCT
ATGGAAAAACGCCAGCAACGCAGAAAGGCCCACCCGAAGGTGAGCCAGGTGATTACATTTGGGCCCTCAT
CAGAGGTTTTCACCGTCATCACCGAAACGCGCGAGGCAGCTGCGGTAAAGCTCATCAGCGTGGTCGTGAA
GCGATTCACAGATGTCTGCCTGTTCATCCGCGTCCAGCTCGTTGAGTTTCTCCAGAAGCGTTAATGTCTG
GCTTCTGATAAAGCGGGCCATGTTAAGGGCGGTTTTTTCCTGTTTGGTCACTTACCAATGCTTAATCAGT
GAGGCACCTATCTCAGCGATCTGTCTATTTCGTTCATCCATAGTTGCCTGACTCCCCGTCGTGTAGATAA
CTACGATGCGGGAGGGCTTACCATCTGGCCCCAGTGCTGCAATGATACCGCGAGACCCACGCTCACCGGC
TCCAGATTTATCAGCAATAAACCAGCCAGCCGGGAGGGCCGAGCGCAGAAGTGATCCTGCAACTTTATCC
GCCTCCATCCAGTCTATTAATTGTTGCCGGGAAGCTAGAGTAAGTAGTTCGCCAGTTAATAGTTTGCGCA
ACGTTGTTGCCATTGCTACAGGCATCGTGGTGTCACGCTCGTCGTTTGGTATGGCTTCATTCAGCTCCGG
TTCCCAACGATCAAGGCGAGTTACATGATCCCCCATGTTGTGCAAAAAAGCGGTTAGCTCCTTCGGTCCT
CCGATCGTTGCCAGAAGTAAGTTGGCCGCAGTGTTATCACTCATGGTTATGGCAGCACTGCATAATTCTC
TTACTGTCATGCCATCCGTGAGATGCTTTTCTGTGACTGGTGAGTACTCAACCAAGTCATTCTGAGAATA
GTGTATGCGGCGACCGAGTTGCTCTTGCCCGGCGTCAATACGGGATAATACCGCGCCACATAGCAGAACT
TTAAAAGTGCTCATCATTGGAAAACGTTCTTCGGGGCGTAAACTCTCAAGGATCTTACCGCTGTTGAGAT
CCAGTTCGATGTAACCCACTCGTGCACCCAACTGATCTTCAGCATCTTTTACTTTCACCAGCGTTTCTGG
GTGAGCAAAAACAGGAAGGCAAAATGCCGCAAAAAAGGGAATAAGGGCGACACGGAAATGTTGAATACTC
ATTTTAGCTTCCTTAGCTCCTGAAAATCTCGATAACTCAAAAAATACGCCCGGTAGTGATCTTATTTCAT
TATGGTGAAAGTTGGAACCTCTTACGTGCCGATCAAGTCAAAAGCCTCCGGTCGGAGGCTTTTGACTTTC
TGCTATGGAGGTCAGGTATGATTTAAATGGTCAGTTAGA
Features (pLannotate 1.2.2; 14 found; start..end, strand, type, name):
     25..466     +  promoter       GAL1 promoter: S. cerevisiae GAL1; inducible promoter, regulated by Gal4
    478..1143    +  CDS            VME1_SARS2: Experimental evidence at protein level: Swiss-Prot protein existence level 1. Component of the viral envelope that plays a central role in virus morphogenesis and assembly via its interactions with other viral proteins (By similarity). Regulates the localization of S protein at cis-Golgi, the place of virus budding (PubMed:33229438). May act by binding cytoplasmic c-terminus of S (PubMed:33229438). From Severe acute respiratory syndrome coronavirus 2 (2019-nCoV) (SARS-CoV-2).
   1159..2259    +  CDS            malE (fragment): MALE_ECO57 - Experimental evidence at protein level: Swiss-Prot protein existence level 1. Part of the ABC transporter complex MalEFGK involved in maltose/maltodextrin import. Binds maltose and higher maltodextrins. From Escherichia coli O157:H7.
   2288..2460    +  terminator     CYC1 terminator (fragment): S. cerevisiae CYC1; transcription terminator for CYC1
   2496..2672    +  promoter       URA3 promoter (fragment): S. cerevisiae URA3
   2673..3476    +  CDS            URA3: orotidine-5'-phosphate decarboxylase, required for uracil biosynthesis; S. cerevisiae URA3; yeast auxotrophic marker, counterselectable with 5-fluoroorotic acid (5-FOA)
   3559..4541    -  rep_origin     2μ ori: yeast 2μ plasmid origin of replication
   4619..4648    +  terminator     T3Te terminator: phage T3 early transcription terminator
   4670..5257    +  rep_origin     ori: high-copy-number ColE1/pMB1/pBR322/pUC origin of replication
   5269..5296    -  terminator     T7Te terminator: phage T7 early transcription terminator
   5320..5511    -  CDS            rop: Rop protein, which maintains plasmids at low copy number; rop
   5512..6372    -  CDS            AmpR: β-lactamase; bla; confers resistance to ampicillin, carbenicillin, and related antibiotics
   6373..6475    -  promoter       cat promoter: promoter of the E. coli cat gene encoding chloramphenicol acetyltransferase
   6476..6507    -  terminator     tonB terminator: bidirectional E. coli tonB-P14 transcription terminator
