[The description below was written by a language model from this plasmid's Addgene catalogue record and pLannotate feature annotations shown in this document.]
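Description:
pGBW-m4046229 is an episomal yeast expression plasmid, about 6.5 kb in the sequenced record, that produces the SARS-CoV-2 membrane (M) glycoprotein in Saccharomyces cerevisiae. It is an E. coli–yeast shuttle vector. In bacteria it replicates from a ColE1/pUC-type origin and is selected with ampicillin through a β-lactamase gene that the annotation places downstream of a cat promoter. A short rop annotation lies directly after AmpR, although the catalogue lists the plasmid as high copy. Phage T3Te and T7Te terminators and a tonB terminator flank the bacterial modules, presumably insulating them from read-through transcription. In yeast, the 2μ origin supports multicopy episomal maintenance. The URA3 marker allows selection in ura3 auxotrophic hosts and can be counterselected with 5-FOA.

The expression cassette is driven by the galactose-inducible, Gal4-regulated GAL1 promoter and closed by a CYC1 terminator. The wild-type M open reading frame was made by gene synthesis. The record lists both SARS-CoV-2 and budding yeast as species, which may reflect the expression host or codon usage, but this is not stated. M is fused at its C terminus to E. coli maltose-binding protein (a malE fragment) supplied by the backbone. The catalogue describes a thrombin-cleavable linker between the two, which was not separately annotated but would fit the short gap between the coding regions. MBP typically aids solubility and permits amylose affinity purification, and thrombin cleavage would then release M from the tag. The construct is therefore suited to inducible production and purification of the M protein in yeast for biochemical or structural work. The record does not state a more specific application.
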