Addgene plasmid #145569: pGBW-m4046229
Purpose: Yeast Expression plasmid for SARS-CoV-2 M (membrane)
Depositing lab: Ginkgo Bioworks & Benjie Chen. Depositing organization: Ginkgo Bioworks.
Backbone
  Vector backbone: AmpR; 2u URA3
  Backbone size w/o insert (bp): 4078
  Vector type: Yeast Expression
  Selectable markers: URA3
Growth in bacteria
  Bacterial resistance: Ampicillin, 100 μg/mL
  Growth temperature: 37°C
  Growth strain: DH5alpha
  Copy number: High Copy
Gene/Insert
  Gene/Insert name: SARS-CoV-2 M (membrane) (alt names: membrane glycoprotein; M protein)
  Species: S. cerevisiae (budding yeast); Severe acute respiratory syndrome coronavirus 2
  Insert size (bp): 662
  Mutation: wt
  Entrez Gene: M (a.k.a. GU280_gp05)
  Promoter: pGAL1
  Tag / fusion protein: Cleavable thrombin;MBP (C terminal on backbone)
  Cloning method: Unknown
Resource information
  A portion of this plasmid was derived from a plasmid made by: GinkgoBioworks
Depositor comments: NCBI Reference Sequence: YP_009724393.1Created by gene synthesis with Not1 site.
How to cite: pGBW-m4046229 was a gift from Ginkgo Bioworks & Benjie Chen (Addgene plasmid # 145569 ; http://n2t.net/addgene:145569 ; RRID:Addgene_145569)
